>Addgene plasmid #153817 | pGBW-m4252940 | addgene full sequence | sequence record 307354 | Ginkgo NGS Result
ATAGCCCATATATGGAGTTCCGCGTTACATAACTTACGGTAAATGGCCCGCCTGGCTGACCGCCCAACGA
CCCCCGCCCATTGACGTCAATAATGACGTATGTTCCCATAGTAACGCCAATAGGGACTTTCCATTGACGT
CAATGGGTGGAGTATTTACGGTAAACTGCCCACTTGGCAGTACATCAAGTGTATCATATGCCAAGTACGC
CCCCTATTGACGTCAATGACGGTAAATGGCCCGCCTGGCATTATGCCCAGTACATGACCTTATGGGACTT
TCCTACTTGGCAGTACATCTACGTATTAGTCATCGCTATTACCATGCTGATGCGGTTTTGGCAGTACATC
AATGGGCGTGGATAGCGGTTTGACTCACGGGGATTTCCAAGTCTCCACCCCATTGACGTCAATGGGAGTT
TGTTTTGGCACCAAAATCAACGGGACTTTCCAAAATGTCGTAACAACTCCGCCCCATTGACGCAAATGGG
CGGTAGGCGTGTACGGTGGGAGGTCTATATAAGCAGAGCTGGTTTAGTGAACCGTCAGATCAGATCTTTG
TCGATCCTACCATCCACTCGACACACCCGCCAGCGGCCGCCACCATGGCTGATGCACAATCGTTTTTAAA
CGGGTTTGCGGAAAACCTTTACTTTCAGTCGTACCCCTATGACGTACCAGATTATGCGTAAGGATCCGCA
GGCCTCTGCTAGCTTGACTGACTGAGATACAGCGTACCTTCAGCTCACAGACATGATAAGATACATTGAT
GAGTTTGGACAAACCACAACTAGAATGCAGTGAAAAAAATGCTTTATTTGTGAAATTTGTGATGCTATTG
CTTTATTTGTAACCATTATAAGCTGCAATAAACAAGTTAACAACAACAATTGCATTCATTTTATGTTTCA
GGTTCAGGGGGAGGTGTGGGAGGTTTTTTAAAGCAAGTAAAACCTCTACAAATGTGGTATTGGCCCATCT
CTATCGGTATCGTAGCATAACCCCTTGGGGCCTCTAAACGGGTCTTGAGGGGTTTTTTGTGCCCCTCGGG
CCGGATTGCTATCTACCGGCATTGGCGCAGAAAAAAATGCCTGATGCGACGCTGCGCGTCTTATACTCCC
ACATATGCCAGATTCAGCAACGGATACGGCTTCCCCAACTTGCCCACTTCCATACGTGTCCTCCTTACCA
GAAATTTATCCTTAAGGTCGTCAGCTATCCTGCAGGCGATCTCTCGATTTCGATCAAGACATTCCTTTAA
TGGTCTTTTCTGGACACCACTAGGGGTCAGAAGTAGTTCATCAAACTTTCTTCCCTCCCTAATCTCATTG
GTTACCTTGGGCTATCGAAACTTAATTAACCAGTCAAGTCAGCTACTTGGCGAGATCGACTTGTCTGGGT
TTCGACTACGCTCAGAATTGCGTCAGTCAAGTTCGATCTGGTCCTTGCTATTGCACCCGTTCTCCGATTA
CGAGTTTCATTTAAATCATGTGAGCAAAAGGCCAGCAAAAGGCCAGGAACCGTAAAAAGGCCGCGTTGCT
GGCGTTTTTCCATAGGCTCCGCCCCCCTGACGAGCATCACAAAAATCGACGCTCAAGTCAGAGGTGGCGA
AACCCGACAGGACTATAAAGATACCAGGCGTTTCCCCCTGGAAGCTCCCTCGTGCGCTCTCCTGTTCCGA
CCCTGCCGCTTACCGGATACCTGTCCGCCTTTCTCCCTTCGGGAAGCGTGGCGCTTTCTCATAGCTCACG
CTGTAGGTATCTCAGTTCGGTGTAGGTCGTTCGCTCCAAGCTGGGCTGTGTGCACGAACCCCCCGTTCAG
CCCGACCGCTGCGCCTTATCCGGTAACTATCGTCTTGAGTCCAACCCGGTAAGACACGACTTATCGCCAC
TGGCAGCAGCCACTGGTAACAGGATTAGCAGAGCGAGGTATGTAGGCGGTGCTACAGAGTTCTTGAAGTG
GTGGCCTAACTACGGCTACACTAGAAGAACAGTATTTGGTATCTGCGCTCTGCTGAAGCCAGTTACCTTC
GGAAAAAGAGTTGGTAGCTCTTGATCCGGCAAACAAACCACCGCTGGTAGCGGTGGTTTTTTTGTTTGCA
AGCAGCAGATTACGCGCAGAAAAAAAGGATCTCAAGAAGATCCTTTGATCTTTTCTACGGGGTCTGACGC
TCAGTGGAACGAAAACTCACGTTAAGGGATTTTGGTCATGAGATTATCAAAAAGGATCTTCACCTAGATC
CTTTTAAATTAAAAATGAAGTTTTAAATCAATCTAAAGTATATATGAGTAAACTTGGTCTGACAGTTACC
AATGCTTAATCAGTGAGGCACCTATCTCAGCGATCTGTCTATTTCGTTCATCCATAGTTGCATTTAAATT
TCCGAACTCTCCAAGGCCCTCGTCGGAAAATCTTCAAACCTTTCGTCCGATCCATCTTGCAGGCTACCTC
TCGAACGAACTATCGCAAGTCTCTTGGCCGGCCTTGCGCCTTGGCTATTGCTTGGCAGCGCCTATCGCCA
GGTATTACTCCAATCCCGAATATCCGAGATCGGGATCACCCGAGAGAAGTTCAACCTACATCCTCAATCC
CGATCTATCCGAGATCCGAGGAATATCGAAATCGGGGCGCGCCTGGCCTCCGCGCCGGGTTTTGGCGCCT
CCCGCGGGCGCCCCCCTCGTCACGGCGAGCGCTGCCACGTCAGACGAAGGGCGCAGGAGCGTCCTGATCC
TTCCGCCCGGACGCTCAGGACAGCGGCCCGCTGCTCATAAGACTCGGCCTTAGAACCCCAGTATCAGCAG
AAGGACATTTTAGGACGGGACTTGGGTGACTCTAGGGCACTGGTTTTCTTTCCAGAGAGCGGAACAGGCG
AGGAAAAGTAGTCCCTTCTCGGCGATTCTGCGGAGGGATCTCCGTGGGGCGGTGAACGCCGATGATTATA
TAAGGACGCGCCGGGTGTGGCACAGCTAGTTCCGTCGCAGCCGGGATTTGGGTCGCGGTTCTTGTTTGTG
GATCGCTGTGATCGTCACTTGGTGAGTAGCGGGCTGCTGGGCTGGCCGGGGCTTTCGTGGCCGCCGGGCC
GCTCGGTGGGACGGAAGCGTGTGGAGAGACCGCCAAGGGCTGTAGTCTGGGTCCGCGAGCAAGGTTGCCC
TGAACTGGGGGTTGGGGGGAGCGCAGCAAAATGGCGGCTGTTCCCGAGTCTTGAATGGAAGACGCTTGTG
AGGCGGGCTGTGAGGTCGTTGAAACAAGGTGGGGGGCATGGTGGGCGGCAAGAACCCAAGGTCTTGAGCC
CTTCGCTAATGCGGGAAAGCTCTTATTCGGGTGAGATGGGCTGGGCACCATCTGGGGACCCTGACGTGAA
GTTTGTCACTGACTGGAGAACTCGGTTTGTCGTCTGTTGCGGGGGCGGCAGTTATGGCGGTGCCGTTGGG
CAGTGCACCCGTACCTTTGGGAGCGCGCGCCCTCGTCGTGTCGTGACGTCACCCGTTCTGTTGGCTTATA
ATGCAGGGTGGGGCCACCAGCCGGTAGGTGTGCGGTAGGCTTTTCTCCGTCGCAGGACGCAGGGTTCGGG
CCTAGGGTAGGCTCTCCTGAATCGACAGGCGCCGGACCTCTGGTGAGGGGAGGGATAAGTGAGGCGTCAG
TTTCTTTGGTCGGTTTTATGTACCTATCTTCTTAAGTAGCTGAAGCTCCGGTTTTGAACTATGCGCTCGG
GGTTGGCGAGTGTGTTTTGTGAAGTTTTTTAGGCACCTTTTGAAATGTAATCATTTGGGTCAATATGTAA
TTTTCAGTGTTAGACTTGTAAATTGTCCGCTAAATTCTGGCCGTTTTTGGCTTTTTTGTTAGACAACATG
GGTAAAAAGCCTGAACTCACCGCGACGTCTGTCGAGAAGTTTCTGATCGAAAAGTTCGACAGCGTCTCCG
ACCTGATGCAGCTCTCGGAGGGCGAAGAATCTCGTGCTTTCAGCTTCGATGTAGGAGGGCGTGGATATGT
CCTGCGGGTAAATAGCTGCGCCGATGGTTTCTACAAAGATCGTTATGTTTATCGGCACTTTGCATCCGCC
GCGCTCCCGATTCCGGAAGTGCTTGACATTGGGGAGTTCAGCGAGAGCCTGACCTATTGCATCTCCCGCC
GTGCACAGGGTGTCACGTTGCAAGACCTGCCTGAAACCGAACTGCCCGCTGTTCTGCAGCCGGTCGCGGA
GGCAATGGATGCCATCGCTGCCGCCGATCTTAGCCAGACGAGCGGGTTCGGCCCATTCGGACCGCAAGGA
ATCGGTCAATACACTACATGGCGTGATTTCATATGCGCGATTGCTGATCCCCATGTGTATCACTGGCAAA
CTGTGATGGACGACACCGTCAGTGCGTCCGTCGCGCAGGCTCTCGATGAGCTGATGCTTTGGGCCGAGGA
CTGCCCCGAAGTCCGGCACCTCGTGCACGCGGATTTCGGCTCCAACAATGTCCTGACGGACAATGGCCGC
ATAACAGCGGTCATTGACTGGAGCGAGGCGATGTTCGGGGATTCCCAATACGAGGTCGCCAACATCTTCT
TCTGGAGGCCGTGGTTGGCTTGTATGGAGCAGCAGACGCGCTACTTCGAGCGGAGGCATCCGGAGCTTGC
AGGATCGCCCCGGCTCCGGGCGTATATGCTCCGCATTGGTCTTGACCAACTCTATCAGAGCTTGGTTGAC
GGCAATTTCGATGATGCAGCTTGGGCGCAGGGTCGATGCGACGCAATCGTCCGATCCGGAGCCGGGACTG
TCGGGCGTACACAAATCGCCCGCAGAAGCGCCGCCGTCTGGACCGATGGCTGTGTAGAAGTACTCGCCGA
TAGTGGAAACCGACGCCCCAGCACTCGTCCGAGGGCAAAGGAATAAGCTAGTATGTAAGCCTAGTCTTAG
ATAATAAAATCGCTATCCATCGAAGATGGATGTGTGTTGGTTTTTTGTGTGTGTAACGCTAGGCGCGCCT
GGTGTACCGAGAACGATCCTCTCAGTGCGAGTCTCGACGATCCATATCGTTGCTTGGCAGTCAGCCAGTC
GGAATCCAGCTTGGGACCCAGGAAGTCCAATCGTCAGATATTGTACTCAAGCCTGGTCACGGCAGCGTAC
CGATCTGTTTAAACCTAGATATTGATAGTCTGATCGGTCAACGTATAATCGAGTCCTAGCTTTTGCAAAC
ATCTATCAAGAGACAGGATCAGCAGGAGGCTTTCGCATGAGTATTCAACATTTCCGTGTCGCCCTTATTC
CCTTTTTTGCGGCATTTTGCCTTCCTGTTTTTGCTCACCCAGAAACGCTGGTGAAAGTAAAAGATGCTGA
AGATCAGTTGGGTGCGCGAGTGGGTTACATCGAACTGGATCTCAACAGCGGTAAGATCCTTGAGAGTTTT
CGCCCCGAAGAACGCTTTCCAATGATGAGCACTTTTAAAGTTCTGCTATGTGGCGCGGTATTATCCCGTA
TTGACGCCGGGCAAGAGCAACTCGGTCGCCGCATACACTATTCTCAGAATGACTTGGTTGAGTATTCACC
AGTCACAGAAAAGCATCTTACGGATGGCATGACAGTAAGAGAATTATGCAGTGCTGCCATAACCATGAGT
GATAACACTGCGGCCAACTTACTTCTGACAACGATTGGAGGACCGAAGGAGCTAACCGCTTTTTTGCACA
ACATGGGGGATCATGTAACTCGCCTTGATCGTTGGGAACCGGAGCTGAATGAAGCCATACCAAACGACGA
GCGTGACACCACGATGCCTGTAGCAATGGCAACAACCTTGCGTAAACTATTAACTGGCGAACTACTTACT
CTAGCTTCCCGGCAACAGTTGATAGACTGGATGGAGGCGGATAAAGTTGCAGGACCACTTCTGCGCTCGG
CCCTTCCGGCTGGCTGGTTTATTGCTGATAAATCTGGAGCCGGTGAGCGTGGGTCTCGCGGTATCATTGC
AGCACTGGGGCCAGATGGTAAGCCCTCCCGTATCGTAGTTATCTACACGACGGGGAGTCAGGCAACTATG
GATGAACGAAATAGACAGATCGCTGAGATAGGTGCCTCACTGATTAAGCATTGGTAACCGATTCTAGGTG
CATTGGCGCAGAAAAAAATGCCTGATGCGACGCTGCGCGTCTTATACTCCCACATATGCCAGATTCAGCA
ACGGATACGGCTTCCCCAACTTGCCCACTTCCATACGTGTCCTCCTTACCAGAAATTTATCCTTAAGATC
CCGAATCGTTTAAACTCGACTCTGGCTCTATCGAATCTCCGTCGTTTCGAGCTTACGCGAACAGCCGTGG
CGCTCATTTGCTCGTCGGGCATCGAATCTCGTCAGCTATCGTCAGCTTACCTTTTTGGCAGCGATCGCGG
CTCCCGACATCTTGGACCATTAGCTCCACAGGTATCTTCTTCCCTCTAGTGGTCATAACAGCAGCTTCAG
CTACCTCTCAATTCAAAAAACCCCTCAAGACCCGTTTAGAGGCCCCAAGGGGTTATGCTATCAATCGTTG
CGTTACACACACAAAAAACCAACACACATCCATCTTCGATGGATAGCGATTTTATTATCTAACTGCTGAT
CGAGTGTAGCCAGATCTAGTAATCAATTACGGGGTCATTAGTTC
Features (pLannotate 1.2.2; 19 found; start..end, strand, type, name):
     23..326     +  enhancer       CMV enhancer: human cytomegalovirus immediate early enhancer
    399..416     -  promoter       CMV promoter (fragment): human cytomegalovirus (CMV) immediate early promoter
    479..530     +  promoter       CMVd2 promoter: truncated human cytomegalovirus (CMV) immediate early promoter that yields moderately reduced expression relative to the full-length promoter
    757..878     -  polyA_signal   SV40 poly(A) signal: SV40 polyadenylation signal
    901..970     -  CDS            large T antigen (fragment): large T antigen from SV40 (simian virus 40)
    993..1039    +  terminator     T7 terminator: transcription terminator for bacteriophage T7 RNA polymerase
   1069..1205    +  terminator     rrnG terminator: transcription terminator from the E. coli ribosomal RNA rrnG operon (Albrechtsen et al., 1991)
   1250..1321    +  misc_feature   3' β-globin insulator: insulator downstream of the human β-globin locus (Farrell et al., 2002)
   1547..2135    -  rep_origin     ori: high-copy-number ColE1/pMB1/pBR322/pUC origin of replication
   2307..2371    -  CDS            bla(M) (fragment): β-lactamase lacking the signal sequence; bla(M); allows cytosolic expression of β-lactamase
   2635..3844    +  promoter       UbC promoter: human ubiquitin C promoter
   3854..4875    +  CDS            HygR (fragment): hygromycin B phosphotransferase confers resistance to hygromycin
   4903..4951    +  polyA_signal   poly(A) signal: synthetic polyadenylation signal
   5217..6077    +  CDS            AmpR: β-lactamase; bla; confers resistance to ampicillin, carbenicillin, and related antibiotics
   6090..6226    +  terminator     rrnG terminator: transcription terminator from the E. coli ribosomal RNA rrnG operon (Albrechtsen et al., 1991)
   6378..6449    +  misc_feature   5' β-globin insulator: insulator upstream of the human β-globin locus (Farrell et al., 2002)
   6454..6500    -  terminator     T7 terminator: transcription terminator for bacteriophage T7 RNA polymerase
   6518..6566    -  polyA_signal   poly(A) signal: synthetic polyadenylation signal
   6597..6624    +  enhancer       CMV enhancer (fragment): human cytomegalovirus immediate early enhancer
