[The description below was written by a language model from this plasmid's Addgene catalogue record and pLannotate feature annotations shown in this document.]
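Description:
pGBW-m4252940 is a mammalian expression plasmid carrying the SARS-CoV-2 nsp11 coding region, built on a pTwist_CMV_Hygro_6 backbone from which an AarI site was removed. It is propagated in E. coli as a high-copy plasmid through a ColE1/pUC-type origin and selected with ampicillin via a full-length β-lactamase gene. For selection in mammalian cells it carries a separate cassette in which the human ubiquitin C promoter drives hygromycin B phosphotransferase, followed by a synthetic polyadenylation signal.

The payload is very small. nsp11 is a short peptide encoded within the ORF1ab locus, and the record lists a wild-type insert of only 32 bp. It is expressed from the CMV immediate early enhancer and promoter, and the catalogue entry states that the backbone supplies a C-terminal TEV-cleavable HA tag, which would allow immunodetection or pull-down of the product and proteolytic removal of the epitope. The automated feature table, derived from the full sequenced plasmid of 6,624 nt, does not annotate the nsp11 insert, the TEV site or the HA tag. These presumably lie in the unannotated stretch between the CMV promoter and the SV40 polyadenylation signal that terminates the transcript. The table also shows bacterial transcription terminators (T7 and rrnG), extra synthetic poly(A) signals and short 5' and 3' β-globin insulator elements flanking the functional units, which serve to isolate the cassettes from read-through and neighbouring regulatory influence.

The plasmid is intended for transient expression, or hygromycin-selected stable expression, of tagged nsp11 in mammalian cells. The record does not describe specific experiments beyond this purpose.
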