Addgene plasmid #153817: pGBW-m4252940
Purpose: Mammalian expression plasmid for SARS-CoV-2 nsp11
Depositing lab: Ginkgo Bioworks & Benjie Chen. Depositing organization: Ginkgo Bioworks.
Backbone
  Vector backbone: pTwist_CMV_Hygro_6 with AarI site removed
  Backbone size w/o insert (bp): 6525
  Vector type: Mammalian Expression
  Selectable markers: Hygromycin
Growth in bacteria
  Bacterial resistance: Ampicillin, 100 μg/mL
  Growth temperature: 37°C
  Growth strain: DH5alpha
  Copy number: High Copy
Gene/Insert
  Gene/Insert name: SARS-CoV-2 nsp11
  Species: Severe acute respiratory syndrome coronavirus 2
  Insert size (bp): 32
  Mutation: wt
  Entrez Gene: ORF1ab (a.k.a. GU280_gp01)
  Promoter: CMV
  Tag / fusion protein: Cleavable TEV;HA (C terminal on backbone)
  Cloning method: Unknown
Resource information
  A portion of this plasmid was derived from a plasmid made by: GinkgoBioworks
Depositor comments: NCBI reference sequence: 43740578
How to cite: pGBW-m4252940 was a gift from Ginkgo Bioworks & Benjie Chen (Addgene plasmid # 153817 ; http://n2t.net/addgene:153817 ; RRID:Addgene_153817)
